>Addgene plasmid #250443 | pcDNA3.1(+)_AlphaCARD_ALFA_231232 | addgene full sequence | sequence record 500547 | Addgene NGS Result
GACGGATCGGGAGATCTCCCGATCCCCTATGGTGCACTCTCAGTACAATCTGCTCTGATGCCGCATAGTT
AAGCCAGTATCTGCTCCCTGCTTGTGTGTTGGAGGTCGCTGAGTAGTGCGCGAGCAAAATTTAAGCTACA
ACAAGGCAAGGCTTGACCGACAATTGCATGAAGAATCTGCTTAGGGTTAGGCGTTTTGCGCTGCTTCGCG
ATGTACGGGCCAGATATACGCGTTGACATTGATTATTGACTAGTTATTAATAGTAATCAATTACGGGGTC
ATTAGTTCATAGCCCATATATGGAGTTCCGCGTTACATAACTTACGGTAAATGGCCCGCCTGGCTGACCG
CCCAACGACCCCCGCCCATTGACGTCAATAATGACGTATGTTCCCATAGTAACGCCAATAGGGACTTTCC
ATTGACGTCAATGGGTGGAGTATTTACGGTAAACTGCCCACTTGGCAGTACATCAAGTGTATCATATGCC
AAGTACGCCCCCTATTGACGTCAATGACGGTAAATGGCCCGCCTGGCATTATGCCCAGTACATGACCTTA
TGGGACTTTCCTACTTGGCAGTACATCTACGTATTAGTCATCGCTATTACCATGGTGATGCGGTTTTGGC
AGTACATCAATGGGCGTGGATAGCGGTTTGACTCACGGGGATTTCCAAGTCTCCACCCCATTGACGTCAA
TGGGAGTTTGTTTTGGCACCAAAATCAACGGGACTTTCCAAAATGTCGTAACAACTCCGCCCCATTGACG
CAAATGGGCGGTAGGCGTGTACGGTGGGAGGTCTATATAAGCAGAGCTCTCTGGCTAACTAGAGAACCCA
CTGCTTACTGGCTTATCGAAATTAATACGACTCACTATAGGGAGACCCAAGCTGGCTAGCATGTGTGACG
ACGAGGAGACCACCGCCCTGGTGTGCGACAACGGCTCTGGGCTGGTGAAGGCCGGCTTTGCGGGCGATGA
CGCGCCCCGCGCTGTCTTCCCGTCCATCGTGGGCCGCCCGCGGCACCAGGGAGTTATGGTGGGTATGGGT
CAGAAGGACTCCTACGTAGGTGATGAAGCCCAGAGCAAGAGAGGCATCCTGACCCTGAAGTATCCCATCG
AGCATGGTATCATCACCAACTGGGACGACATGGAGAAGATCTGGCACCACACCTTCTACAATGAGCTCCG
TGTGGCTCCCGAGGAGCACCCCACCCTGCTCACAGAGGCCCCGCTGAACCCCAAGGCCAACCGGGAGAAG
ATGACTCAGATCATGTTTGAGACCTTCAATGTCCCTGCCATGTACGTGGCCATCCAGGCAGTGCTATCCC
TGTATGCTTCTGGCCGTACCACAGGCATTGTTCTGGACTCTGGGGATGGTGTAACTCACAATGTCCCCAT
CTATGAGGGCTACGCTTTGCCCCATGCCATCATGCGTCTGGATCTGGCTGGTCGGGACCTCACTGACTAC
CTCATGAAGATCCTCACTGAGCGTGGCTACTCCTTTGTCACCACTGCTGAACGTGAAATTGTCCGTGACA
TTAAAGAGAAGCTGTGCTATGTCGCCCTGGATTTTGAGAATGAGATGGCCACACCCAGCAGACTGGAGGA
GGAGCTGAGAAGAAGACTGACCGAGCCCGCTGCCTCTTCCTCCTCCCTGGAGAAGAGCTATGAACTGCCT
GATGGCCAAGTCATCACTATTGGCAATGAGCGCTTCCGCTGTCCTGAGACACTCTTCCAGCCCTCCTTCA
TTGGTATGGAATCTGCTGGCATCCATGAAACAACTTACAATAGCATCATGAAGTGTGACATTGATATCCG
CAAGGACCTGTATGCCAACAATGTCTTATCTGGAGGCACCACTATGTACCCTGGTATTGCTGATCGTATG
CAGAAGGAAATCACTGCTCTGGCTCCTAGCACCATGAAGATTAAGATTATTGCTCCCCCTGAGCGTAAAT
ACTCTGTCTGGATTGGGGGCTCCATCCTGGCCTCTCTGTCCACCTTCCAGCAAATGTGGATTAGCAAGCA
AGAGTACGATGAGGCAGGCCCATCCATTGTCCACCGCAAATGCTTCTAAAAGCTTGGTACCGAGCTCGGA
TCCACTAGTCCAGTGTGGTGGAATTCTGCAGATATCCAGCACAGTGGCGGCCGCTCGAGTCTAGAGGGCC
CGTTTAAACCCGCTGATCAGCCTCGACTGTGCCTTCTAGTTGCCAGCCATCTGTTGTTTGCCCCTCCCCC
GTGCCTTCCTTGACCCTGGAAGGTGCCACTCCCACTGTCCTTTCCTAATAAAATGAGGAAATTGCATCGC
ATTGTCTGAGTAGGTGTCATTCTATTCTGGGGGGTGGGGTGGGGCAGGACAGCAAGGGGGAGGATTGGGA
AGACAATAGCAGGCATGCTGGGGATGCGGTGGGCTCTATGGCTTCTGAGGCGGAAAGAACCAGCTGGGGC
TCTAGGGGGTATCCCC
[124 nt withheld, positions 2467-2590]
C
[91 nt withheld, positions 2592-2682]
A
[49 nt withheld, positions 2684-2732]
CCTTTGACGTTGGAGTCCACGTTCTTT
[37 nt withheld, positions 2760-2796]
ACCCTATCTCGGTCTATTCTTTTGATTTATAAGGGATTTTGCCGATTTCGGCCTATTGGTTAAAAAATGA
GCTGATTTAACAAAAATTTAACGCGAATTAATTCTGTGGAATGTGTGTCAGTTAGGGTGTGGAAAGTCCC
CAGGCTCCCCAGCAGGCAGAAGTATGCAAAGCATGCATCTCAATTAGTCAGCAACCAGGTGTGGAAAGTC
CCCAGGCTCCCCAGCAGGCAGAAGTATGCAAAGCATGCATCTCAATTAGTCAGCAACCATAGTCCCGCCC
CTAACTCCGCCCATCCCGCCCCTAACTCCGCCCAGTTCCGCCCATTCTCCGCCCCATGGCTGACTAATTT
TTTTTATTTATGCAGAGGCCGAGGCCGCCTCTGCCTCTGAGCTATTCCAGAAGTAGTGAGGAGGCTTTTT
TGGAGGCCTAGGCTTTTGCAAAAAGCTCCCGGGAGCTTGTATATCCATTTTCGGATCTGATCAAGAGACA
GGATGAGGATCGTTTCGCATGATTGAACAAGATGGATTGCACGCAGGTTCTCCGGCCGCTTGGGTGGAGA
GGCTATTCGGCTATGACTGGGCACAACAGACAATCGGCTGCTCTGATGCCGCCGTGTTCCGGCTGTCAGC
GCAGGGGCGCCCGGTTCTTTTTGTCAAGACCGACCTGTCCGGTGCCCTGAATGAACTGCAGGACGAGGCA
GCGCGGCTATCGTGGCTGGCCACGACGGGCGTTCCTTGCGCAGCTGTGCTCGACGTTGTCACTGAAGCGG
GAAGGGACTGGCTGCTATTGGGCGAAGTGCCGGGGCAGGATCTCCTGTCATCTCACCTTGCTCCTGCCGA
GAAAGTATCCATCATGGCTGATGCAATGCGGCGGCTGCATACGCTTGATCCGGCTACCTGCCCATTCGAC
CACCAAGCGAAACATCGCATCGAGCGAGCACGTACTCGGATGGAAGCCGGTCTTGTCGATCAGGATGATC
TGGACGAAGAGCATCAGGGGCTCGCGCCAGCCGAACTGTTCGCCAGGCTCAAGGCGCGCATGCCCGACGG
CGAGGATCTCGTCGTGACCCATGGCGATGCCTGCTTGCCGAATATCATGGTGGAAAATGGCCGCTTTTCT
GGATTCATCGACTGTGGCCGGCTGGGTGTGGCGGACCGCTATCAGGACATAGCGTTGGCTACCCGTGATA
TTGCTGAAGAGCTTGGCGGCGAATGGGCTGACCGCTTCCTCGTGCTTTACGGTATCGCCGCTCCCGATTC
GCAGCGCATCGCCTTCTATCGCCTTCTTGACGAGTTCTTCTGAGCGGGACTCTGGGGTTCGAAATGACCG
ACCAAGCGACGCCCAACCTGCCATCACGAGATTTCGATTCCACCGCCGCCTTCTATGAAAGGTTGGGCTT
CGGAATCGTTTTCCGGGACGCCGGCTGGATGATCCTCCAGCGCGGGGATCTCATGCTGGAGTTCTTCGCC
CACCCCAACTTGTTTATTGCAGCTTATAATGGTTACAAATAAAGCAATAGCATCACAAATTTCACAAATA
AAGCATTTTTTTCACTGCATTCTAGTTGTGGTTTGTCCAAACTCATCAATGTATCTTATCATGTCTGTAT
ACCGTCGACCTCTAGCTAGAGCTTGGCGTAATCATGGTCATAGCTGTTTCCTGTGTGAAATTGTTATCCG
CTCACAATTCCACACAACATACGAGCCGGAAGCATAAAGTGTAAAGCCTGGGGTGCCTAATGAGTGAGCT
AACTCACATTAATTGCGTTGCGCTCACTGCCCGCTTTCCAGTCGGGAAACCTGTCGTGCCAGCTGCATTA
ATGAATCGGCCAACGCGCGGGGAGAGGCGGTTTGCGTATTGGGCGCTCTTCCGCTTCCTCGCTCACTGAC
TCGCTGCGCTCGGTCGTTCGGCTGCGGCGAGCGGTATCAGCTCACTCAAAGGCGGTAATACGGTTATCCA
CAGAATCAGGGGATAACGCAGGAAAGAACATGTGAGCAAAAGGCCAGCAAAAGGCCAGGAACCGTAAAAA
GGCCGCGTTGCTGGCGTTTTTCCATAGGCTCCGCCCCCCTGACGAGCATCACAAAAATCGACGCTCAAGT
CAGAGGTGGCGAAACCCGACAGGACTATAAAGATACCAGGCGTTTCCCCCTGGAAGCTCCCTCGTGCGCT
CTCCTGTTCCGACCCTGCCGCTTACCGGATACCTGTCCGCCTTTCTCCCTTCGGGAAGCGTGGCGCTTTC
TCATAGCTCACGCTGTAGGTATCTCAGTTCGGTGTAGGTCGTTCGCTCCAAGCTGGGCTGTGTGCACGAA
CCCCCCGTTCAGCCCGACCGCTGCGCCTTATCCGGTAACTATCGTCTTGAGTCCAACCCGGTAAGACACG
ACTTATCGCCACTGGCAGCAGCCACTGGTAACAGGATTAGCAGAGCGAGGTATGTAGGCGGTGCTACAGA
GTTCTTGAAGTGGTGGCCTAACTACGGCTACACTAGAAGAACAGTATTTGGTATCTGCGCTCTGCTGAAG
CCAGTTACCTTCGGAAAAAGAGTTGGTAGCTCTTGATCCGGCAAACAAACCACCGCTGGTAGCGGTGGTT
TTTTTGTTTGCAAGCAGCAGATTACGCGCAGAAAAAAAGGATCTCAAGAAGATCCTTTGATCTTTTCTAC
GGGGTCTGACGCTCAGTGGAACGAAAACTCACGTTAAGGGATTTTGGTCATGAGATTATCAAAAAGGATC
TTCACCTAGATCCTTTTAAATTAAAAATGAAGTTTTAAATCAATCTAAAGTATATATGAGTAAACTTGGT
CTGACAGTTACCAATGCTTAATCAGTGAGGCACCTATCTCAGCGATCTGTCTATTTCGTTCATCCATAGT
TGCCTGACTCCCCGTCGTGTAGATAACTACGATACGGGAGGGCTTACCATCTGGCCCCAGTGCTGCAATG
ATACCGCGAGACCCACGCTCACCGGCTCCAGATTTATCAGCAATAAACCAGCCAGCCGGAAGGGCCGAGC
GCAGAAGTGGTCCTGCAACTTTATCCGCCTCCATCCAGTCTATTAATTGTTGCCGGGAAGCTAGAGTAAG
TAGTTCGCCAGTTAATAGTTTGCGCAACGTTGTTGCCATTGCTACAGGCATCGTGGTGTCACGCTCGTCG
TTTGGTATGGCTTCATTCAGCTCCGGTTCCCAACGATCAAGGCGAGTTACATGATCCCCCATGTTGTGCA
AAAAAGCGGTTAGCTCCTTCGGTCCTCCGATCGTTGTCAGAAGTAAGTTGGCCGCAGTGTTATCACTCAT
GGTTATGGCAGCACTGCATAATTCTCTTACTGTCATGCCATCCGTAAGATGCTTTTCTGTGACTGGTGAG
TACTCAACCAAGTCATTCTGAGAATAGTGTATGCGGCGACCGAGTTGCTCTTGCCCGGCGTCAATACGGG
ATAATACCGCGCCACATAGCAGAACTTTAAAAGTGCTCATCATTGGAAAACGTTCTTCGGGGCGAAAACT
CTCAAGGATCTTACCGCTGTTGAGATCCAGTTCGATGTAACCCACTCGTGCACCCAACTGATCTTCAGCA
TCTTTTACTTTCACCAGCGTTTCTGGGTGAGCAAAAACAGGAAGGCAAAATGCCGCAAAAAAGGGAATAA
GGGCGACACGGAAATGTTGAATACTCATACTCTTCCTTTTTCAATATTATTGAAGCATTTATCAGGGTTA
TTGTCTCATGAGCGGATACATATTTGAATGTATTTAGAAAAATAAACAAATAGGGGTTCCGCGCACATTT
CCCCGAAAAGTGCCACCTGACGTC
Features (pLannotate 1.2.2; 20 found; start..end, strand, type, name):
     28..80      -  misc_feature   bom (fragment): basis of mobility region from pBR322
    235..614     +  enhancer       CMV enhancer: human cytomegalovirus immediate early enhancer
    615..818     +  promoter       CMV promoter: human cytomegalovirus (CMV) immediate early promoter
    814..847     +  LTR            5' LTR (truncated) (fragment): truncated 5' long terminal repeat (LTR) from HIV-1
    863..881     +  promoter       T7 promoter: promoter for bacteriophage T7 RNA polymerase
    901..2076    +  CDS            ACTC1: ACTC_HUMAN - Also known as ACTC. Experimental evidence at protein level: Swiss-Prot protein existence level 1. Actins are highly conserved proteins that are involved in various types of cell motility and are ubiquitously expressed in all eukaryotic cells. From Homo sapiens (Human).
   2197..2421    +  polyA_signal   bGH poly(A) signal: bovine growth hormone polyadenylation signal
   2425..2446    +  promoter       SV40 promoter (fragment): SV40 enhancer and early promoter
   2467..2895    +  rep_origin     f1 ori (sequence partly withheld): f1 bacteriophage origin of replication; arrow indicates direction of (+) strand synthesis
   2909..3238    +  promoter       SV40 promoter: SV40 enhancer and early promoter
   3305..4096    +  CDS            neo: KKA2_KLEPN - Also known as kan, nptII. Experimental evidence at protein level: Swiss-Prot protein existence level 1. Resistance to kanamycin, neomycin, paromomycin, ribostamycin, butirosin and gentamicin B. From Klebsiella pneumoniae.
   4120..4278    +  CDS            ble (fragment): BLE_KLEPN - Experimental evidence at protein level: Swiss-Prot protein existence level 1. Binding protein with a strong affinity to the bleomycin family of antibiotics. Binds to CL990; an antimitotic-antibiotic compound. From Klebsiella pneumoniae.
   4273..4394    +  polyA_signal   SV40 poly(A) signal: SV40 polyadenylation signal
   4467..4483    -  protein_bind   lac operator: The lac repressor binds to the lac operator to inhibit transcription in E. coli. This inhibition can be relieved by adding lactose or isopropyl-β-D-thiogalactopyranoside (IPTG). lac repressor encoded by lacI
   4491..4521    -  promoter       lac promoter: promoter for the E. coli lac operon
   4536..4557    -  protein_bind   CAP binding site: CAP binding activates transcription in the presence of cAMP. E. coli catabolite activator protein
   4570..4662    -  CDS            lacI (fragment): lac repressor; lacI; The lac repressor binds to the lac operator to inhibit transcription in E. coli. This inhibition can be relieved by adding lactose or isopropyl-β-D-thiogalactopyranoside (IPTG).
   4845..5433    -  rep_origin     ori: high-copy-number ColE1/pMB1/pBR322/pUC origin of replication
   5604..6464    -  CDS            AmpR: β-lactamase; bla; confers resistance to ampicillin, carbenicillin, and related antibiotics
   6465..6569    -  promoter       AmpR promoter: bla
