[The description below was written by a language model from this plasmid's Addgene catalogue record and pLannotate feature annotations shown in this document.]
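Description:
pcDNA3.1(+)_AlphaCARD_ALFA_231232 is a mammalian expression plasmid of about 6.6 kb, built by Gibson cloning on the unmodified Invitrogen pcDNA3.1(+) backbone. It carries human alpha cardiac muscle actin (ACTC1) with an ALFA epitope tag inserted internally, between residues T231 and A232, rather than at either terminus. The actin coding sequence sits downstream of the human cytomegalovirus immediate-early enhancer and promoter, which drive strong constitutive transcription in mammalian cells. It is followed by the bovine growth hormone polyadenylation signal. A T7 promoter lies between the CMV promoter and the insert, as is standard for this backbone, and could in principle support in vitro transcription. The feature table annotates the open reading frame as ACTC1 but does not mark the ALFA tag separately, so its position is known from the catalogue entry.

In E. coli the plasmid is maintained at high copy through a ColE1/pUC-type origin and selected with ampicillin via the β-lactamase gene. An f1 origin is also present. For mammalian cells, a second cassette places the neomycin phosphotransferase gene under the SV40 early promoter with an SV40 polyadenylation signal, allowing G418 selection of stable transfectants. Several short annotated fragments (HIV-1 LTR, ble, lacI, bom) appear to be partial sequence matches within the backbone rather than functional parts.

The construct belongs to an internal tagging strategy intended to label actin isoforms without disrupting their function. The small ALFA tag allows isoform-specific detection of the expressed cardiac actin with ALFA-binding reagents such as the anti-ALFA nanobody, for studying its organization and function in cells.
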