Addgene plasmid #250443: pcDNA3.1(+)_AlphaCARD_ALFA_231232
Purpose: Expresses tagged alpha cardiac muscle actin in mammalian cells. Protein is tagged with an internal ALFA tag at position T231/A232.
Depositing lab: Koen van den Dries. Depositing organization: Radboud University Nijmegen Medical Centre. Publication: IntAct: A nondisruptive internal tagging strategy to study the organization and function of actin isoforms. van Zwam MC, Dhar A, Bosman W, van Straaten W, Weijers S, Seta E, Joosten B, van Haren J, Palani S, van den Dries K. PLoS Biol. 2024 Mar 11;22(3):e3002551. doi: 10.1371/journal.pbio.3002551. eCollection 2024 Mar. PubMed 38466773.
Backbone
  Vector backbone: pcDNA3.1(+)
  Backbone manufacturer: Invitrogen
  Backbone size w/o insert (bp): 5428
  Total vector size (bp): 6597
  Modifications to backbone: NA
  Vector type: Mammalian Expression
  Selectable markers: Neomycin (select with G418)
Growth in bacteria
  Bacterial resistance: Ampicillin, 100 μg/mL
  Growth temperature: 37°C
  Growth strain: DH5alpha
  Copy number: High Copy
Gene/Insert
  Gene/Insert name: Alpha Cardiac Muscle Actin (alt name: ACTC1)
  Species: H. sapiens (human)
  Insert size (bp): 1179
  GenBank ID: NM_001406482
  Entrez Gene: ACTC1 (a.k.a. ACTC, ASD5, CMD1R, CMH11, LVNC4)
  Promoter: CMV Promotor
  Tag / fusion protein: ALFA Tag (Internal)
  Cloning method: Gibson Cloning
  Sequencing primers: 5′ TTGACGCAAATGGGCGGTAG
Terms and licenses: Academic/Nonprofit Terms; Industry Terms: Not Available to Industry
How to cite: pcDNA3.1(+)_AlphaCARD_ALFA_231232 was a gift from Koen van den Dries (Addgene plasmid # 250443 ; http://n2t.net/addgene:250443 ; RRID:Addgene_250443)
